Addgene plasmid #90942: ZW10 H9.3 gRNA
Purpose: 3rd generation lentiviral gRNA plasmid targeting human ZW10
Depositing lab: Iain Cheeseman. Depositing organization: Whitehead Institute for Biomedical Research. Publication: Large-Scale Analysis of CRISPR/Cas9 Cell-Cycle Knockouts Reveals the Diversity of p53-Dependent Responses to Cell-Cycle Defects. McKinley KL, Cheeseman IM. Dev Cell. 2017 Feb 27;40(4):405-420.e2. doi: 10.1016/j.devcel.2017.01.012. Epub 2017 Feb 16. PubMed 28216383.
Backbone
  Vector backbone: pLenti-sgRNA
  Backbone manufacturer: Eric Lander & David Sabatini labs (Addgene plasmid #71409)
  Backbone size w/o insert (bp): 9151
  Vector type: Lentiviral, CRISPR
  Selectable markers: Puromycin
Growth in bacteria
  Bacterial resistance: Ampicillin, 100 μg/mL
  Growth temperature: 37°C
  Growth strain: NEB Stable
  Copy number: Unknown
Gene/Insert
  Gene/Insert name: ZW10 (Guide Designation H9.3) (alt name: pKMKO series)
  gRNA/shRNA sequence: CACCgCAAAACTTCTGTCACGAACG
  Species: H. sapiens (human)
  Promoter: U6
  Cloning method: Restriction Enzyme; 5′ cloning site BsmBI (destroyed during cloning); 3′ cloning site BsmBI (destroyed during cloning)
  Sequencing primers: 5′ hU6-F (5'-GAGGGCCTATTTCCCATGATT-3'); 3′ EF1a-R (5'-CACGGCGACTACTGCACTTA-3')
Terms and licenses: Academic/Nonprofit Terms; Industry Terms: Not Available to Industry
Depositor comments: Please note that gRNA target sequence listed is not strictly the 20nt spacer sequence, but also contains the 5' BsmBI overhang. For more information about knockout human cell lines generated using this plasmid, please see http://cellcycleknockouts.wi.mit.edu/ .
How to cite: ZW10 H9.3 gRNA was a gift from Iain Cheeseman (Addgene plasmid # 90942 ; http://n2t.net/addgene:90942 ; RRID:Addgene_90942)
