[The description below was written by a language model from this plasmid's Addgene catalogue record and pLannotate feature annotations shown in this document.]
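Description:
ZW10 H9.3 gRNA is a third-generation lentiviral CRISPR guide plasmid built on the pLenti-sgRNA backbone and designed to target the human ZW10 gene. It is propagated in E. coli using a high-copy ColE1/pUC-type origin with ampicillin selection (AmpR under its own bla promoter). It also carries an f1 origin and leftover cloning-vector elements: lac promoter/operator, lacZα and lacI fragments, and T3 and T7 promoters. The catalogue lists the empty backbone as 9,151 bp, whereas the sequenced plasmid is 7,302 nt. This would fit loss of a stuffer fragment when the guide oligos were ligated between the two BsmBI sites, which were destroyed in cloning, although the record does not state this.

The lentiviral transfer cassette begins with an RSV promoter fused to a truncated HIV-1 5' LTR, which makes genomic RNA production Tat-independent. Next come the Ψ packaging signal with a partial gag sequence, the RRE for Rev-dependent nuclear export, and a cPPT/CTS. The cassette ends in a ΔU3 self-inactivating 3' LTR, followed by an SV40 poly(A) signal and an SV40 origin. Inside this unit, a human U6 RNA polymerase III promoter drives the ZW10-specific spacer joined to the S. pyogenes Cas9 guide scaffold, which is annotated as a tracrRNA fragment. A downstream EF-1α core promoter expresses puromycin N-acetyltransferase, with a WPRE to enhance expression, so transduced mammalian cells can be selected with puromycin.

No Cas9 is encoded, so the nuclease must be provided separately in the target cells. The plasmid belongs to a guide series used for a large-scale analysis of cell-cycle gene knockouts in human cell lines.
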