Features (pLannotate 1.2.2; 27 found; start..end, strand, type, name):
     81..173     +  CDS            lacI (fragment): lac repressor; lacI; The lac repressor binds to the lac operator to inhibit transcription in E. coli. This inhibition can be relieved by adding lactose or isopropyl-β-D-thiogalactopyranoside (IPTG).
    186..207     +  protein_bind   CAP binding site: CAP binding activates transcription in the presence of cAMP. E. coli catabolite activator protein
    222..252     +  promoter       lac promoter: promoter for the E. coli lac operon
    260..276     +  protein_bind   lac operator: The lac repressor binds to the lac operator to inhibit transcription in E. coli. This inhibition can be relieved by adding lactose or isopropyl-β-D-thiogalactopyranoside (IPTG). lac repressor encoded by lacI
    321..339     +  promoter       T3 promoter: promoter for bacteriophage T3 RNA polymerase
    367..593     +  promoter       RSV promoter: Rous sarcoma virus enhancer/promoter
    594..774     +  LTR            5' LTR (truncated): truncated 5' long terminal repeat (LTR) from HIV-1
    821..946     +  misc_feature   HIV-1 Ψ: packaging signal of human immunodeficiency virus type 1
    930..1293    +  CDS            HIV-1 gag (fragment): gag protein from human immunodeficiency virus 1; gag
   1439..1672    +  misc_feature   RRE: The Rev response element (RRE) of HIV-1 allows for Rev-dependent mRNA export from the nucleus to the cytoplasm.
   2049..2075    +  CDS            Rev (fragment): human immunodeficiency virus 1 (HIV-1) Rev protein; rev; enhances nuclear export of unspliced and incompletely spliced viral mRNAs
   2079..2319    +  promoter       U6 promoter: RNA polymerase III promoter for human U6 snRNA
   2367..2434    +  misc_RNA       tracrRNA (fragment): trans-activating CRISPR RNA for the Streptococcus pyogenes CRISPR/Cas9 system
   2483..2600    +  misc_feature   cPPT/CTS: central polypurine tract and central termination sequence of HIV-1
   2669..2880    +  promoter       EF-1α core promoter: core promoter for human elongation factor EF-1α
   2906..3505    +  CDS            PuroR (fragment): puromycin N-acetyltransferase; pac from Streptomyces; confers resistance to puromycin
   3521..4109    +  misc_feature   WPRE: woodchuck hepatitis virus posttranscriptional regulatory element
   4160..4179    +  misc_feature   cPPT/CTS (fragment): central polypurine tract and central termination sequence of HIV-1
   4181..4414    +  LTR            3' LTR (ΔU3): self-inactivating 3' long terminal repeat (LTR) from HIV-1
   4492..4613    +  polyA_signal   SV40 poly(A) signal: SV40 polyadenylation signal
   4653..4788    +  rep_origin     SV40 ori: SV40 origin of replication
   4809..4827    -  promoter       T7 promoter: promoter for bacteriophage T7 RNA polymerase
   4835..4990    +  CDS            lacZα (fragment): LacZα fragment of β-galactosidase; lacZ fragment
   4995..5423    +  rep_origin     f1 ori (sequence partly withheld): f1 bacteriophage origin of replication; arrow indicates direction of (+) strand synthesis
   5476..5580    +  promoter       AmpR promoter: bla
   5581..6441    +  CDS            AmpR: β-lactamase; bla; confers resistance to ampicillin, carbenicillin, and related antibiotics
   6612..7200    +  rep_origin     ori: high-copy-number ColE1/pMB1/pBR322/pUC origin of replication
>Addgene plasmid #90942 | ZW10 H9.3 gRNA | addgene full sequence | sequence record 183140 | Addgene NGS Result
ACCGCCTTTGAGTGAGCTGATACCGCTCGCCGCAGCCGAACGACCGAGCGCAGCGAGTCAGTGAGCGAGG
AAGCGGAAGAGCGCCCAATACGCAAACCGCCTCTCCCCGCGCGTTGGCCGATTCATTAATGCAGCTGGCA
CGACAGGTTTCCCGACTGGAAAGCGGGCAGTGAGCGCAACGCAATTAATGTGAGTTAGCTCACTCATTAG
GCACCCCAGGCTTTACACTTTATGCTTCCGGCTCGTATGTTGTGTGGAATTGTGAGCGGATAACAATTTC
ACACAGGAAACAGCTATGACCATGATTACGCCAAGCGCGCAATTAACCCTCACTAAAGGGAACAAAAGCT
GGAGCTGCAAGCTTAATGTAGTCTTATGCAATACTCTTGTAGTCTTGCAACATGGTAACGATGAGTTAGC
AACATGCCTTACAAGGAGAGAAAAAGCACCGTGCATGCCGATTGGTGGAAGTAAGGTGGTACGATCGTGC
CTTATTAGGAAGGCAACAGACGGGTCTGACATGGATTGGACGAACCACTGAATTGCCGCATTGCAGAGAT
ATTGTATTTAAGTGCCTAGCTCGATACATAAACGGGTCTCTCTGGTTAGACCAGATCTGAGCCTGGGAGC
TCTCTGGCTAACTAGGGAACCCACTGCTTAAGCCTCAATAAAGCTTGCCTTGAGTGCTTCAAGTAGTGTG
TGCCCGTCTGTTGTGTGACTCTGGTAACTAGAGATCCCTCAGACCCTTTTAGTCAGTGTGGAAAATCTCT
AGCAGTGGCGCCCGAACAGGGACTTGAAAGCGAAAGGGAAACCAGAGGAGCTCTCTCGACGCAGGACTCG
GCTTGCTGAAGCGCGCACGGCAAGAGGCGAGGGGCGGCGACTGGTGAGTACGCCAAAAATTTTGACTAGC
GGAGGCTAGAAGGAGAGAGATGGGTGCGAGAGCGTCAGTATTAAGCGGGGGAGAATTAGATCGCGATGGG
AAAAAATTCGGTTAAGGCCAGGGGGAAAGAAAAAATATAAATTAAAACATATAGTATGGGCAAGCAGGGA
GCTAGAACGATTCGCAGTTAATCCTGGCCTGTTAGAAACATCAGAAGGCTGTAGACAAATACTGGGACAG
CTACAACCATCCCTTCAGACAGGATCAGAAGAACTTAGATCATTATATAATACAGTAGCAACCCTCTATT
GTGTGCATCAAAGGATAGAGATAAAAGACACCAAGGAAGCTTTAGACAAGATAGAGGAAGAGCAAAACAA
AAGTAAGACCACCGCACAGCAAGCGGCCGCTGATCTTCAGACCTGGAGGAGGAGATATGAGGGACAATTG
GAGAAGTGAATTATATAAATATAAAGTAGTAAAAATTGAACCATTAGGAGTAGCACCCACCAAGGCAAAG
AGAAGAGTGGTGCAGAGAGAAAAAAGAGCAGTGGGAATAGGAGCTTTGTTCCTTGGGTTCTTGGGAGCAG
CAGGAAGCACTATGGGCGCAGCGTCAATGACGCTGACGGTACAGGCCAGACAATTATTGTCTGGTATAGT
GCAGCAGCAGAACAATTTGCTGAGGGCTATTGAGGCGCAACAGCATCTGTTGCAACTCACAGTCTGGGGC
ATCAAGCAGCTCCAGGCAAGAATCCTGGCTGTGGAAAGATACCTAAAGGATCAACAGCTCCTGGGGATTT
GGGGTTGCTCTGGAAAACTCATTTGCACCACTGCTGTGCCTTGGAATGCTAGTTGGAGTAATAAATCTCT
GGAACAGATTTGGAATCACACGACCTGGATGGAGTGGGACAGAGAAATTAACAATTACACAAGCTTAATA
CACTCCTTAATTGAAGAATCGCAAAACCAGCAAGAAAAGAATGAACAAGAATTATTGGAATTAGATAAAT
GGGCAAGTTTGTGGAATTGGTTTAACATAACAAATTGGCTGTGGTATATAAAATTATTCATAATGATAGT
AGGAGGCTTGGTAGGTTTAAGAATAGTTTTTGCTGTACTTTCTATAGTGAATAGAGTTAGGCAGGGATAT
TCACCATTATCGTTTCAGACCCACCTCCCAACCCCGAGGGGACCCAGAGAGGGCCTATTTCCCATGATTC
CTTCATATTTGCATATACGATACAAGGCTGTTAGAGAGATAATTAGAATTAATTTGACTGTAAACACAAA
GATATTAGTACAAAATACGTGACGTAGAAAGTAATAATTTCTTGGGTAGTTTGCAGTTTTAAAATTATGT
TTTAAAATGGACTATCATATGCTTACCGTAACTTGAAAGTATTTCGATTTCTTGGCTTTATATATCTTGT
GGAAAGGACGAAACACCGCAAAACTTCTGTCACGAACGGTTTAAGAGCTATGCTGGAAACAGCATAGCAA
GTTTAAATAAGGCTAGTCCGTTATCAACTTGAAAAAGTGGCACCGAGTCGGTGCTTTTTTTGAATTCTAG
ATCTTGAGACAAATGGCAGTATTCATCCACAATTTTAAAAGAAAAGGGGGGATTGGGGGGTACAGTGCAG
GGGAAAGAATAGTAGACATAATAGCAACAGACATACAAACTAAAGAATTACAAAAACAAATTACAAAAAT
TCAAAATTTTCGGGTTTATTACAGGGACAGCAGAGATCCACTTTGGCGCCGGCTCGAGTGGCTCCGGTGC
CCGTCAGTGGGCAGAGCGCACATCGCCCACAGTCCCCGAGAAGTTGGGGGGAGGGGTCGGCAATTGAACC
GGTGCCTAGAGAAGGTGGCGCGGGGTAAACTGGGAAAGTGATGTCGTGTACTGGCTCCGCCTTTTTCCCG
AGGGTGGGGGAGAACCGTATATAAGTGCAGTAGTCGCCGTGAACGTTCTTTTTCGCAACGGGTTTGCCGC
CAGAACACAGGTGTCGTGACGCGGGATCCGCCACCATGACCGAGTACAAGCCCACGGTGCGCCTCGCCAC
CCGCGACGACGTCCCCAGGGCCGTACGCACCCTCGCCGCCGCGTTCGCCGACTACCCCGCCACGCGCCAC
ACCGTCGATCCGGACCGCCACATCGAGCGGGTCACCGAGCTGCAAGAACTCTTCCTCACGCGCGTCGGGC
TCGACATCGGCAAGGTGTGGGTCGCGGACGACGGCGCCGCGGTGGCGGTCTGGACCACGCCGGAGAGCGT
CGAAGCGGGGGCGGTGTTCGCCGAGATCGGCCCGCGCATGGCCGAGTTGAGCGGTTCCCGGCTGGCCGCG
CAGCAACAGATGGAAGGCCTCCTGGCGCCGCACCGGCCCAAGGAGCCCGCGTGGTTCCTGGCCACCGTCG
GAGTCTCGCCCGACCACCAGGGCAAGGGTCTGGGCAGCGCCGTCGTGCTCCCCGGAGTGGAGGCGGCCGA
GCGCGCCGGGGTGCCCGCCTTCCTGGAGACCTCCGCGCCCCGCAACCTCCCCTTCTACGAGCGGCTCGGC
TTCACCGTCACCGCCGACGTCGAGGTGCCCGAAGGACCGCGCACCTGGTGCATGACCCGCAAGCCCGGTG
CCTGAACGCGTTAAGTCGACAATCAACCTCTGGATTACAAAATTTGTGAAAGATTGACTGGTATTCTTAA
CTATGTTGCTCCTTTTACGCTATGTGGATACGCTGCTTTAATGCCTTTGTATCATGCTATTGCTTCCCGT
ATGGCTTTCATTTTCTCCTCCTTGTATAAATCCTGGTTGCTGTCTCTTTATGAGGAGTTGTGGCCCGTTG
TCAGGCAACGTGGCGTGGTGTGCACTGTGTTTGCTGACGCAACCCCCACTGGTTGGGGCATTGCCACCAC
CTGTCAGCTCCTTTCCGGGACTTTCGCTTTCCCCCTCCCTATTGCCACGGCGGAACTCATCGCCGCCTGC
CTTGCCCGCTGCTGGACAGGGGCTCGGCTGTTGGGCACTGACAATTCCGTGGTGTTGTCGGGGAAATCAT
CGTCCTTTCCTTGGCTGCTCGCCTGTGTTGCCACCTGGATTCTGCGCGGGACGTCCTTCTGCTACGTCCC
TTCGGCCCTCAATCCAGCGGACCTTCCTTCCCGCGGCCTGCTGCCGGCTCTGCGGCCTCTTCCGCGTCTT
CGCCTTCGCCCTCAGACGAGTCGGATCTCCCTTTGGGCCGCCTCCCCGCGTCGACTTTAAGACCAATGAC
TTACAAGGCAGCTGTAGATCTTAGCCACTTTTTAAAAGAAAAGGGGGGACTGGAAGGGCTAATTCACTCC
CAACGAAGACAAGATCTGCTTTTTGCTTGTACTGGGTCTCTCTGGTTAGACCAGATCTGAGCCTGGGAGC
TCTCTGGCTAACTAGGGAACCCACTGCTTAAGCCTCAATAAAGCTTGCCTTGAGTGCTTCAAGTAGTGTG
TGCCCGTCTGTTGTGTGACTCTGGTAACTAGAGATCCCTCAGACCCTTTTAGTCAGTGTGGAAAATCTCT
AGCAGTACGTATAGTAGTTCATGTCATCTTATTATTCAGTATTTATAACTTGCAAAGAAATGAATATCAG
AGAGTGAGAGGAACTTGTTTATTGCAGCTTATAATGGTTACAAATAAAGCAATAGCATCACAAATTTCAC
AAATAAAGCATTTTTTTCACTGCATTCTAGTTGTGGTTTGTCCAAACTCATCAATGTATCTTATCATGTC
TGGCTCTAGCTATCCCGCCCCTAACTCCGCCCATCCCGCCCCTAACTCCGCCCAGTTCCGCCCATTCTCC
GCCCCATGGCTGACTAATTTTTTTTATTTATGCAGAGGCCGAGGCCGCCTCGGCCTCTGAGCTATTCCAG
AAGTAGTGAGGAGGCTTTTTTGGAGGCCTAGGGACGTACCCAATTCGCCCTATAGTGAGTCGTATTACGC
GCGCTCACTGGCCGTCGTTTTACAACGTCGTGACTGGGAAAACCCTGGCGTTACCCAACTTAATCGCCTT
GCAGCACATCCCCCTTTCGCCAGCTGGCGTAATAGCGAAGAGGCCCGCACCGATCGCCCTTCCCAACAGT
TGCGCAGCCTGAATGGCGAATGGG
[124 nt withheld, positions 4995-5118]
C
[91 nt withheld, positions 5120-5210]
A
[49 nt withheld, positions 5212-5260]
CCTTTGACGTTGGAGTCCACGTTCTTT
[37 nt withheld, positions 5288-5324]
ACCCTATCTCGGTCTATTCTTTTGATTTATAAGGGATTTTGCCGATTTCGGCCTATTGGTTAAAAAATGA
GCTGATTTAACAAAAATTTAACGCGAATTTTAACAAAATATTAACGCTTACAATTTAGGTGGCACTTTTC
GGGGAAATGTGCGCGGAACCCCTATTTGTTTATTTTTCTAAATACATTCAAATATGTATCCGCTCATGAG
ACAATAACCCTGATAAATGCTTCAATAATATTGAAAAAGGAAGAGTATGAGTATTCAACATTTCCGTGTC
GCCCTTATTCCCTTTTTTGCGGCATTTTGCCTTCCTGTTTTTGCTCACCCAGAAACGCTGGTGAAAGTAA
AAGATGCTGAAGATCAGTTGGGTGCACGAGTGGGTTACATCGAACTGGATCTCAACAGCGGTAAGATCCT
TGAGAGTTTTCGCCCCGAAGAACGTTTTCCAATGATGAGCACTTTTAAAGTTCTGCTATGTGGCGCGGTA
TTATCCCGTATTGACGCCGGGCAAGAGCAACTCGGTCGCCGCATACACTATTCTCAGAATGACTTGGTTG
AGTACTCACCAGTCACAGAAAAGCATCTTACGGATGGCATGACAGTAAGAGAATTATGCAGTGCTGCCAT
AACCATGAGTGATAACACTGCGGCCAACTTACTTCTGACAACGATCGGAGGACCGAAGGAGCTAACCGCT
TTTTTGCACAACATGGGGGATCATGTAACTCGCCTTGATCGTTGGGAACCGGAGCTGAATGAAGCCATAC
CAAACGACGAGCGTGACACCACGATGCCTGTAGCAATGGCAACAACGTTGCGCAAACTATTAACTGGCGA
ACTACTTACTCTAGCTTCCCGGCAACAATTAATAGACTGGATGGAGGCGGATAAAGTTGCAGGACCACTT
CTGCGCTCGGCCCTTCCGGCTGGCTGGTTTATTGCTGATAAATCTGGAGCCGGTGAGCGTGGGTCTCGCG
GTATCATTGCAGCACTGGGGCCAGATGGTAAGCCCTCCCGTATCGTAGTTATCTACACGACGGGGAGTCA
GGCAACTATGGATGAACGAAATAGACAGATCGCTGAGATAGGTGCCTCACTGATTAAGCATTGGTAACTG
TCAGACCAAGTTTACTCATATATACTTTAGATTGATTTAAAACTTCATTTTTAATTTAAAAGGATCTAGG
TGAAGATCCTTTTTGATAATCTCATGACCAAAATCCCTTAACGTGAGTTTTCGTTCCACTGAGCGTCAGA
CCCCGTAGAAAAGATCAAAGGATCTTCTTGAGATCCTTTTTTTCTGCGCGTAATCTGCTGCTTGCAAACA
AAAAAACCACCGCTACCAGCGGTGGTTTGTTTGCCGGATCAAGAGCTACCAACTCTTTTTCCGAAGGTAA
CTGGCTTCAGCAGAGCGCAGATACCAAATACTGTTCTTCTAGTGTAGCCGTAGTTAGGCCACCACTTCAA
GAACTCTGTAGCACCGCCTACATACCTCGCTCTGCTAATCCTGTTACCAGTGGCTGCTGCCAGTGGCGAT
AAGTCGTGTCTTACCGGGTTGGACTCAAGACGATAGTTACCGGATAAGGCGCAGCGGTCGGGCTGAACGG
GGGGTTCGTGCACACAGCCCAGCTTGGAGCGAACGACCTACACCGAACTGAGATACCTACAGCGTGAGCT
ATGAGAAAGCGCCACGCTTCCCGAAGGGAGAAAGGCGGACAGGTATCCGGTAAGCGGCAGGGTCGGAACA
GGAGAGCGCACGAGGGAGCTTCCAGGGGGAAACGCCTGGTATCTTTATAGTCCTGTCGGGTTTCGCCACC
TCTGACTTGAGCGTCGATTTTTGTGATGCTCGTCAGGGGGGCGGAGCCTATGGAAAAACGCCAGCAACGC
GGCCTTTTTACGGTTCCTGGCCTTTTGCTGGCCTTTTGCTCACATGTTCTTTCCTGCGTTATCCCCTGAT
TCTGTGGATAACCGTATT
